Addgene plasmid #23140: Tpa1(21-644)
Depositing lab: SeWon Suh. Depositing organization: Seoul National University. Publication: Crystal structure of Tpa1 from Saccharomyces cerevisiae, a component of the messenger ribonucleoprotein complex. Kim HS, Kim HL, Kim KH, Kim DJ, Lee SJ, Yoon JY, Yoon HJ, Lee HY, Park SB, Kim SJ, Lee JY, Suh SW. Nucleic Acids Res. 2010 Apr;38(6):2099-110. doi: 10.1093/nar/gkp1151. Epub 2009 Dec 29. PubMed 20040577.
Backbone
  Vector backbone: pET21a(+)
  Backbone size w/o insert (bp): 5443
  Vector type: Bacterial Expression
Growth in bacteria
  Bacterial resistance: Ampicillin, 100 μg/mL
  Growth temperature: 37°C
  Growth strain: DH5alpha
  Copy number: High Copy
Gene/Insert
  Gene/Insert name: Tpa1 (alt name: prolyl 4-hydroxylase)
  Species: S. cerevisiae (budding yeast)
  Insert size (bp): 1872
  Mutation: deleted amino acids 1-20
  Entrez Gene: TPA1 (a.k.a. YER049W)
  Tag / fusion protein: His (C terminal on backbone)
  Cloning method: Restriction Enzyme; 5′ cloning site NdeI (not destroyed); 3′ cloning site XhoI (not destroyed)
  Sequencing primers: 5′ T7 promoter; 3′ T7 terminator
Terms and licenses: Academic/Nonprofit Terms; Industry Terms: Not Available to Industry
Depositor comments: This construct has a mutation causing N565D in the aa sequence. The depositor does know the effect of this mutation. However, it is not part of the active site.
How to cite: Tpa1(21-644) was a gift from SeWon Suh (Addgene plasmid # 23140 ; http://n2t.net/addgene:23140 ; RRID:Addgene_23140)
