[The description below was written by a language model from this plasmid's Addgene catalogue record.]
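Description:
Tpa1(21-644) is a bacterial expression plasmid built on the pET21a(+) backbone (5443 bp without insert) that carries a truncated version of the Saccharomyces cerevisiae TPA1 gene (YER049W), also annotated as a prolyl 4-hydroxylase. The 1872 bp insert encodes residues 21 to 644, with the first 20 amino acids deleted, and was cloned between the NdeI and XhoI sites, both of which remain intact. Cloning through XhoI places the coding sequence in frame with the C-terminal His tag supplied by the backbone, giving a handle for metal-affinity purification. The plasmid confers ampicillin resistance, is listed as high copy, and is propagated in a cloning strain such as DH5alpha.

No feature table accompanies the record, but the listed T7 promoter and T7 terminator sequencing primers fit the standard pET arrangement. In that arrangement, transcription of the insert is driven by a T7 promoter, so protein production requires a host that supplies T7 RNA polymerase. The depositor notes that the construct carries a mutation producing an N565D substitution. The comment on whether its effect is known is ambiguously worded, but it states that the residue is not part of the active site. The associated publication reports the crystal structure of Tpa1, a component of the messenger ribonucleoprotein complex, so the construct appears intended for recombinant overexpression and purification of the N-terminally truncated protein for structural and biochemical studies.
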