>Addgene plasmid #23140 | Tpa1(21-644) | addgene partial sequence | sequence record 29107 | 23140 with T7-term
CTTCGGGCTTGTAGCAGCCGGATCTCAGTGGTGGTGGTGGTGGTGCTCGAGCGCTTCATCTTCCTGACCA
TCTTCATCACATGATTTGACATCCCACTTCATTTTGACATCCCATCTACTAGATTTAGCGCTCCAGCTGA
CGTACTTAACAAACTCCAAAACACTTTCATCTCTCAAGACCAAATTGAAAGTATTCCAAGCAGGTGGATC
ATTAATCAATACTGAATCACCACTGTCATCCGCACGATAAACAGAAGCGTCTTCAACGTCTTCCTTTAAG
TATTGCTTATCATCTTCGTCGTCGTCCATCATGTACAATTCGTAACCACCAAGCTCTCCGGATTCCCAAC
CGGCAGAAGGTGTCAAGCACAAAGTACCTTCCAAGACAGCATCGATTATATCTGGATTGCTTTTCAAAAG
TTCATTAAAGCGACATTTGGTGGCCAATGTGAAATCCATTCCTGGCCTAAACCTTCTAATAAGGATTTGC
TCACTGACTGGGCACAAAGAAGTTAGAAGAGCTAGGTATTTCTTGAAAATTGTGCTCTTGTGAAATACAG
CTAGGTCAATCAACGCTAATTCTGC
