>Addgene plasmid #23140 | Tpa1(21-644) | addgene partial sequence | sequence record 29108 | 23140 with T7
TAATTTTGTTTAACTTTAAGAAGGAGATATACATATGCTCGAAGAGGACAAGATAAAGGGTATGTTCAAC
CCTAAAATCTGGGACAAGACTTTCCAGGATGGCTTGAAAAAGGAAATTGAAGACTCTCAGCCTTACAACT
GGGGTACTATTCATGAATTGGTTAATGACGATCTTCTACGTGCTGTTCGTAAAGAAATAGAAACTGAGAT
CCATTTCACTAAAAAAGAAACCGATATCTATAGAGTCAACCAAAGTGGTGACTTGGCCAATTTGTCTGGT
CTGGACTGGGATGACTTGTCCCGTTTGCCTAATTTGTTCAAGCTGCGCCAGATTCTGTATTCCAAGCAAT
ATCGAGATTTTTTTGGCTACGTCACCAAAGCTGGTAAATTGTCTGGTTCTAAGACCGACATGAGCATCAA
CACTTACACAAAGGGATGTCACTTGTTGACTCATGATGACGTTATTGGCTCTAGAAGGATTAGTTTCATT
TTATACCTACCAGATCCCGACAGAAAATGGAAATCGCATTATGGTGGTGGTCTAAGACTTTTTCCAAGTA
TTTTACCAAACGTTCCACATTCCGATCCATCTGCTAAACNTAATTTCCCCAAGTTNCAATCAAATTGCTT
TTTTCAAG
